Addgene plasmid #55052: mCherry-Golgi-7
Purpose: Localization: Golgi Complex, Excitation: 587, Emission: 610
Depositing lab: Michael Davidson. Depositing organization: Florida State University, Tallahassee.
Backbone
  Vector backbone: mCherry
  Backbone size w/o insert (bp): 4750
  Vector type: Mammalian Expression
  Selectable markers: Neomycin (select with G418)
Growth in bacteria
  Bacterial resistance: Kanamycin, 50 μg/mL
  Growth temperature: 37°C
  Growth strain: DH5alpha
  Copy number: High Copy
Gene/Insert
  Gene/Insert name: Golgi (alt name: NM_001497.3)
  Species: H. sapiens (human)
  Mutation: aa 1-82 of NM_001497.3
  Entrez Gene: B4GALT1 (a.k.a. B4GAL-T1, CDG2D, CLDLFIB, GGTB2, GT1, GTB, beta4Gal-T1)
  Promoter: CMV
  Tag / fusion protein: mCherry (C terminal on backbone)
  Cloning method: Unknown
  Sequencing primers: 5′ CMV-F; 3′ SV40pA-R
Terms and licenses: Academic/Nonprofit Terms; Industry Terms: Not Available to Industry
Depositor comments: . Excitation = 587; Emission = 610
How to cite: mCherry-Golgi-7 was a gift from Michael Davidson (Addgene plasmid # 55052 ; http://n2t.net/addgene:55052 ; RRID:Addgene_55052)
