[The description below was written by a language model from this plasmid's Addgene catalogue record.]
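Description:
mCherry-Golgi-7 is a mammalian expression plasmid that produces a red fluorescent marker for the Golgi complex. It is built on an mCherry backbone of about 4.75 kb (without insert), is maintained as a high-copy plasmid in E. coli under kanamycin selection, and carries a neomycin resistance marker so that transfected mammalian cells can be selected with G418. The record gives no feature table, so the origin of replication and the promoters driving the resistance marker are not stated. The use of an SV40 polyA reverse sequencing primer suggests that an SV40 polyadenylation signal lies downstream of the expression cassette.

The insert is a fragment of human B4GALT1 (beta-1,4-galactosyltransferase 1) encoding amino acids 1–82, expressed from the CMV promoter, a strong constitutive promoter in most mammalian cell lines. mCherry is supplied by the backbone and fused to the C-terminus of this fragment. The N-terminal region of this type II membrane glycosyltransferase is generally understood to contain the short cytoplasmic tail, the transmembrane signal-anchor and part of the stem region. These are the elements responsible for retaining the enzyme in the Golgi. Used alone, without the catalytic domain, the fragment acts as a targeting sequence that carries the fluorescent protein to Golgi membranes.

The construct is intended as a localization marker for fluorescence microscopy, with mCherry excitation at 587 nm and emission at 610 nm. Typical uses include visualizing Golgi morphology and dynamics in live or fixed cells and providing a red reference for colocalization with proteins labelled in other colours. The cloning method is recorded as unknown, and the meaning of the "7" in the name is not explained in the record.
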