>Addgene plasmid #55052 | mCherry-Golgi-7 | depositor partial sequence | sequence record 85436 | insert sequence
CGTCAGATCCGCTAGCATGAGGCTTCGGGAGCCGCTCCTGAGCGGCAGCGCCGCGATGCCAGGCGCGTCC
CTACAGCGGGCCTGCCGCCTGCTCGTGGCCGTCTGCGCTCTGCACCTTGGCGTCACCCTCGTTTACTACC
TGGCTGGCCGCGACCTGAGCCGCCTGCCCCAACTGGTCGGAGTCTCCACACCGCTGCAGGGCGGCTCGAA
CAGTGCCGCCGCCATCGGGCAGTCCTCCGGGGAGCTCCGGACCGGAGGGGCCAAGGATCCACCGGTCGCC
ACCATGGTGAGCAAGGGCGAGGAGGATAACATGGCCATCATCAAGGAGTTCATGCGCTTCAAGGTGCACA
TGGAGGGCTCCGTGAACGGCCACGAGTTCGAGATCGAGGGCGAGGGCGAGGGCCGCCCCTACGAGGGCAC
CCAGACCGCCAAGCTGAAGGTGACCAAGGGTGGCCCCCTGCCCTTCGCCTGGGACATCCTGTCCCCTCAG
TTCATGTACGGCTCCAAGGCCTACGTGAAGCACCCCGCCGACATCCCCGACTACTTGAAGCTGTCCTTCC
CCGAGGGCTTCAAGTGGGAGCGCGTGATGAACTTCGAGGACGGCGGCGTGGTGACCGTGACCCAGGACTC
CTCCCTGCAGGACGGCGAGTTCATCTACAAGGTGAAGCTGCGCGGCACCAACTTCCCCTCCGACGGCCCC
GTAATGCAGAAGAAGACCATGGGCTGGGAGGCCTCCTCCGAGCGGATGTACCCCGAGGACGGCGCCCTGA
AGGGCGAGATCAAGCAGAGGCTGAAGCTGAAGGACGGCGGCCACTACGACGCTGAGGTCAAGACCACCTA
CAAGGCCAAGAAGCCCGTGCAGCTGCCCGGCGCCTACAACGTCAACATCAAGTTGGACATCACCTCCCAC
AACGAGGACTACACCATCGTGGAACAGTACGAACGCGCCGAGGGCCGCCACTCCACCGGCGGCATGGACG
AGCTGTACAAGTAAAGCGGCCGCGACTCTAGATCATAATCAGCCATACCACATT
