>Addgene plasmid #55052 | mCherry-Golgi-7 | addgene partial sequence | sequence record 100086 | C-ter-GFP 5'-CTCCTCGCCCTTGCTCAC-3'
CCGGTCCGGAGCTCCCCGGAGGACTGCCCGATGGCGGCGGCACTGTTCGAGCCGCCCTGCAGCGGTGTGG
AGACTCCGACCAGTTGGGGCAGGCGGCTCAGGTCGCGGCCAGCCAGGTAGTAAACGAGGGTGACGCCAAG
GTGCAGAGCGCAGACGGCCACGAGCAGGCGGCAGGCCCGCTGTAGGGACGCGCCTGGCATCGCGGCGCTG
CCGCTCAGGAGCGGCTCCCGAAGCCTCATGCTAGCGGATCTGACGGTTCACTAAACCAGCTCTGCTTATA
TAGACCTCCCACCGTACACGCCTACCGCCCATTTGCGTCAATGGGGCGGAGTTGTTACGACATTTTGGAA
AGTCCCGTTGATTTTGGTGCCAAAACAAACTCCCATTGACGTCAATGGGGTGGAGACTTGGAAATCCCCG
TGAGTCAAACCGCTATCCACGCCCATTGATGTACTGCCAAAACCGCATCACCATGGTAATAGCGATGACT
AATACGTAGATGTACTGCCAAGTAGGAAAGTCCCATAAGGTCATGTACTGGGCATAATGCCAGGCGGGCC
ATTTACCGTCATTGACGTCAATAGGGGGCGTACTTGGCATATGATACACTTGATGTACTGCCAAGTGGGC
AGTTTACCGTAAATACTCCACCCATTGACGTCAATGGAAAGTCCCTATTGGCGTTACTATGGGAACATAC
GTCATTATTGACGTCAATGGGCGGGGGTCGTTGGGCGGTCAGCCAGGCGGGCCATTTACCGTAAGTTATG
TAACGCGGAACTCCATATATGGGCTATGAACTAATGACCCCGTAATTGATTACTATTAATAACTAATGCA
TGGCGGTAATACGGTTATCCACAGAATCAGG
