LOCUS       Exported 4909 bp ds-DNA circular SYN 19-JAN-2022
DEFINITION  Localization: Golgi Complex, Excitation: 587, Emission: 610.
ACCESSION   .
VERSION     .
KEYWORDS    mCherry-Golgi-7
SOURCE      synthetic DNA construct
  ORGANISM  synthetic DNA construct
REFERENCE   1 (bases 1 to 4909)
  TITLE     Davidson lab - mCherry constructs
REFERENCE   2 (bases 1 to 4909)
  AUTHORS   .
  TITLE     Direct Submission
  JOURNAL   Exported Jan 19, 2022 from SnapGene Server 1.1.58
            http://www.snapgene.com
FEATURES             Location/Qualifiers
     source          1..4909
                     /organism="synthetic DNA construct"
                     /mol_type="other DNA"
     enhancer        1..304
                     /label=CMV enhancer
                     /note="human cytomegalovirus immediate early enhancer"
     promoter        305..508
                     /label=CMV promoter
                     /note="human cytomegalovirus (CMV) immediate early
                     promoter"
     primer_bind     459..479
                     /label=CMV-F
                     /note="Human CMV immediate early promoter, forward primer"
     regulatory      798..807
                     /regulatory_class="other"
                     /note="vertebrate consensus sequence for strong initiation
                     of translation (Kozak, 1987)"
     CDS             804..1514
                     /codon_start=1
                     /product="monomeric derivative of DsRed fluorescent protein
                     (Shaner et al., 2004)"
                     /label=mCherry
                     /note="mammalian codon-optimized"
                     /translation="MVSKGEEDNMAIIKEFMRFKVHMEGSVNGHEFEIEGEGEGRPYEG
                     TQTAKLKVTKGGPLPFAWDILSPQFMYGSKAYVKHPADIPDYLKLSFPEGFKWERVMNF
                     EDGGVVTVTQDSSLQDGEFIYKVKLRGTNFPSDGPVMQKKTMGWEASSERMYPEDGALK
                     GEIKQRLKLKDGGHYDAEVKTTYKAKKPVQLPGAYNVNIKLDITSHNEDYTIVEQYERA
                     EGRHSTGGMDELYK"
     primer_bind     complement(949..967)
                     /label=mCherry-R
                     /note="mCherry, reverse primer"
     primer_bind     1217..1236
                     /label=mCherry-F
                     /note="mCherry, forward primer"
     polyA_signal    1637..1758
                     /label=SV40 poly(A) signal
                     /note="SV40 polyadenylation signal"
     primer_bind     complement(1674..1693)
                     /label=SV40pA-R
                     /note="SV40 polyA, reverse primer"
     primer_bind     1728..1747
                     /label=EBV-rev
                     /note="SV40 polyA terminator, reverse primer"
     rep_origin      complement(1765..2220)
                     /direction=LEFT
                     /label=f1 ori
                     /note="f1 bacteriophage origin of replication; arrow
                     indicates direction of (+) strand synthesis"
     primer_bind     complement(1902..1923)
                     /label=F1ori-F
                     /note="F1 origin, forward primer"
     primer_bind     2114..2133
                     /label=F1ori-R
                     /note="F1 origin, reverse primer"
     promoter        2247..2351
                     /gene="bla"
                     /label=AmpR promoter
     promoter        2353..2710
                     /label=SV40 promoter
                     /note="SV40 enhancer and early promoter"
     primer_bind     complement(2376..2396)
                     /label=pBABE 3'
                     /note="SV40 enhancer, reverse primer for pBABE vectors"
     rep_origin      2561..2696
                     /label=SV40 ori
                     /note="SV40 origin of replication"
     primer_bind     2623..2642
                     /label=SV40pro-F
                     /note="SV40 promoter/origin, forward primer"
     CDS             2745..3539
                     /codon_start=1
                     /gene="aph(3')-II (or nptII)"
                     /product="aminoglycoside phosphotransferase from Tn5"
                     /label=NeoR/KanR
                     /note="confers resistance to neomycin, kanamycin, and G418
                     (Geneticin(R))"
                     /translation="MIEQDGLHAGSPAAWVERLFGYDWAQQTIGCSDAAVFRLSAQGRP
                     VLFVKTDLSGALNELQDEAARLSWLATTGVPCAAVLDVVTEAGRDWLLLGEVPGQDLLS
                     SHLAPAEKVSIMADAMRRLHTLDPATCPFDHQAKHRIERARTRMEAGLVDQDDLDEEHQ
                     GLAPAELFARLKASMPDGEDLVVTHGDACLPNIMVENGRFSGFIDCGRLGVADRYQDIA
                     LATRDIAEELGGEWADRFLVLYGIAAPDSQRIAFYRLLDEFF"
     primer_bind     complement(2799..2818)
                     /label=Neo-R
                     /note="Neomycin resistance gene, reverse primer"
     primer_bind     3409..3428
                     /label=Neo-F
                     /note="Neomycin resistance gene, forward primer"
     primer_bind     complement(3727..3746)
                     /label=TK-pA-R
                     /note="Thymidine kinase polyA, reverse primer"
     polyA_signal    3771..3818
                     /label=HSV TK poly(A) signal
                     /note="herpes simplex virus thymidine kinase
                     polyadenylation signal (Cole and Stacy, 1985)"
     rep_origin      4147..4735
                     /direction=RIGHT
                     /label=ori
                     /note="high-copy-number ColE1/pMB1/pBR322/pUC origin of
                     replication"
     primer_bind     4636..4655
                     /label=pBR322ori-F
                     /note="pBR322 origin, forward primer"
ORIGIN
        1 cgttacataa cttacggtaa atggcccgcc tggctgaccg cccaacgacc cccgcccatt
       61 gacgtcaata atgacgtatg ttcccatagt aacgccaata gggactttcc attgacgtca
      121 atgggtggag tatttacggt aaactgccca cttggcagta catcaagtgt atcatatgcc
      181 aagtacgccc cctattgacg tcaatgacgg taaatggccc gcctggcatt atgcccagta
      241 catgacctta tgggactttc ctacttggca gtacatctac gtattagtca tcgctattac
      301 catggtgatg cggttttggc agtacatcaa tgggcgtgga tagcggtttg actcacgggg
      361 atttccaagt ctccacccca ttgacgtcaa tgggagtttg ttttggcacc aaaatcaacg
      421 ggactttcca aaatgtcgta acaactccgc cccattgacg caaatgggcg gtaggcgtgt
      481 acggtgggag gtctatataa gcagagctgg tttagtgaac cgtcagatcc gctagcatga
      541 ggcttcggga gccgctcctg agcggcagcg ccgcgatgcc aggcgcgtcc ctacagcggg
      601 cctgccgcct gctcgtggcc gtctgcgctc tgcaccttgg cgtcaccctc gtttactacc
      661 tggctggccg cgacctgagc cgcctgcccc aactggtcgg agtctccaca ccgctgcagg
      721 gcggctcgaa cagtgccgcc gccatcgggc agtcctccgg ggagctccgg accggagggg
      781 ccaaggatcc accggtcgcc accatggtga gcaagggcga ggaggataac atggccatca
      841 tcaaggagtt catgcgcttc aaggtgcaca tggagggctc cgtgaacggc cacgagttcg
      901 agatcgaggg cgagggcgag ggccgcccct acgagggcac ccagaccgcc aagctgaagg
      961 tgaccaaggg tggccccctg cccttcgcct gggacatcct gtcccctcag ttcatgtacg
     1021 gctccaaggc ctacgtgaag caccccgccg acatccccga ctacttgaag ctgtccttcc
     1081 ccgagggctt caagtgggag cgcgtgatga acttcgagga cggcggcgtg gtgaccgtga
     1141 cccaggactc ctccctgcag gacggcgagt tcatctacaa ggtgaagctg cgcggcacca
     1201 acttcccctc cgacggcccc gtaatgcaga agaagaccat gggctgggag gcctcctccg
     1261 agcggatgta ccccgaggac ggcgccctga agggcgagat caagcagagg ctgaagctga
     1321 aggacggcgg ccactacgac gctgaggtca agaccaccta caaggccaag aagcccgtgc
     1381 agctgcccgg cgcctacaac gtcaacatca agttggacat cacctcccac aacgaggact
     1441 acaccatcgt ggaacagtac gaacgcgccg agggccgcca ctccaccggc ggcatggacg
     1501 agctgtacaa gtaaagcggc cgcgactcta gatcataatc agccatacca catttgtaga
     1561 ggttttactt gctttaaaaa acctcccaca cctccccctg aacctgaaac ataaaatgaa
     1621 tgcaattgtt gttgttaact tgtttattgc agcttataat ggttacaaat aaagcaatag
     1681 catcacaaat ttcacaaata aagcattttt ttcactgcat tctagttgtg gtttgtccaa
     1741 actcatcaat gtatcttaag gcgtaaattg taagcgttaa tattttgtta aaattcgcgt
     1801 taaatttttg ttaaatcagc tcatttttta accaataggc cgaaatcggc aaaatccctt
     1861 ataaatcaaa agaatagacc gagatagggt tgagtgttgt tccagtttgg aacaagagtc
     1921 cactattaaa gaacgtggac tccaacgtca aaggnnnnnn nnnnnnnnnn nnnnnnnnnn
     1981 nnnnnnnnnn nnnnnnnnnn nnntnnnnnn nnnnnnnnnn nnnnnnnnnn nnnnnnnnnn
     2041 nnnnnnnnnn nnnnnnnnnn nnnnnnnnnn nnnnnnnnnn nnnnnnnnnn nnnnngnnnn
     2101 nnnnnnnnnn nnnnnnnnnn nnnnnnnnnn nnnnnnnnnn nnnnnnnnnn nnnnnnnnnn
     2161 nnnnnnnnnn nnnnnnnnnn nnnnnnnnnn nnnnnnnnnn nnnnnnnnnn nnnnnnnnnn
     2221 caggtggcac ttttcgggga aatgtgcgcg gaacccctat ttgtttattt ttctaaatac
     2281 attcaaatat gtatccgctc atgagacaat aaccctgata aatgcttcaa taatattgaa
     2341 aaaggaagag tcctgaggcg gaaagaacca gctgtggaat gtgtgtcagt tagggtgtgg
     2401 aaagtcccca ggctccccag caggcagaag tatgcaaagc atgcatctca attagtcagc
     2461 aaccaggtgt ggaaagtccc caggctcccc agcaggcaga agtatgcaaa gcatgcatct
     2521 caattagtca gcaaccatag tcccgcccct aactccgccc atcccgcccc taactccgcc
     2581 cagttccgcc cattctccgc cccatggctg actaattttt tttatttatg cagaggccga
     2641 ggccgcctcg gcctctgagc tattccagaa gtagtgagga ggcttttttg gaggcctagg
     2701 cttttgcaaa gatcgatcaa gagacaggat gaggatcgtt tcgcatgatt gaacaagatg
     2761 gattgcacgc aggttctccg gccgcttggg tggagaggct attcggctat gactgggcac
     2821 aacagacaat cggctgctct gatgccgccg tgttccggct gtcagcgcag gggcgcccgg
     2881 ttctttttgt caagaccgac ctgtccggtg ccctgaatga actgcaagac gaggcagcgc
     2941 ggctatcgtg gctggccacg acgggcgttc cttgcgcagc tgtgctcgac gttgtcactg
     3001 aagcgggaag ggactggctg ctattgggcg aagtgccggg gcaggatctc ctgtcatctc
     3061 accttgctcc tgccgagaaa gtatccatca tggctgatgc aatgcggcgg ctgcatacgc
     3121 ttgatccggc tacctgccca ttcgaccacc aagcgaaaca tcgcatcgag cgagcacgta
     3181 ctcggatgga agccggtctt gtcgatcagg atgatctgga cgaagagcat caggggctcg
     3241 cgccagccga actgttcgcc aggctcaagg cgagcatgcc cgacggcgag gatctcgtcg
     3301 tgacccatgg cgatgcctgc ttgccgaata tcatggtgga aaatggccgc ttttctggat
     3361 tcatcgactg tggccggctg ggtgtggcgg accgctatca ggacatagcg ttggctaccc
     3421 gtgatattgc tgaagagctt ggcggcgaat gggctgaccg cttcctcgtg ctttacggta
     3481 tcgccgctcc cgattcgcag cgcatcgcct tctatcgcct tcttgacgag ttcttctgag
     3541 cgggactctg gggttcgaaa tgaccgacca agcgacgccc aacctgccat cacgagattt
     3601 cgattccacc gccgccttct atgaaaggtt gggcttcgga atcgttttcc gggacgccgg
     3661 ctggatgatc ctccagcgcg gggatctcat gctggagttc ttcgcccacc ctagggggag
     3721 gctaactgaa acacggaagg agacaatacc ggaaggaacc cgcgctatga cggcaataaa
     3781 aagacagaat aaaacgcacg gtgttgggtc gtttgttcat aaacgcgggg ttcggtccca
     3841 gggctggcac tctgtcgata ccccaccgag accccattgg ggccaatacg cccgcgtttc
     3901 ttccttttcc ccaccccacc ccccaagttc gggtgaaggc ccagggctcg cagccaacgt
     3961 cggggcggca ggccctgcca tagcctcagg ttactcatat atactttaga ttgatttaaa
     4021 acttcatttt taatttaaaa ggatctaggt gaagatcctt tttgataatc tcatgaccaa
     4081 aatcccttaa cgtgagtttt cgttccactg agcgtcagac cccgtagaaa agatcaaagg
     4141 atcttcttga gatccttttt ttctgcgcgt aatctgctgc ttgcaaacaa aaaaaccacc
     4201 gctaccagcg gtggtttgtt tgccggatca agagctacca actctttttc cgaaggtaac
     4261 tggcttcagc agagcgcaga taccaaatac tgttcttcta gtgtagccgt agttaggcca
     4321 ccacttcaag aactctgtag caccgcctac atacctcgct ctgctaatcc tgttaccagt
     4381 ggctgctgcc agtggcgata agtcgtgtct taccgggttg gactcaagac gatagttacc
     4441 ggataaggcg cagcggtcgg gctgaacggg gggttcgtgc acacagccca gcttggagcg
     4501 aacgacctac accgaactga gatacctaca gcgtgagcta tgagaaagcg ccacgcttcc
     4561 cgaagggaga aaggcggaca ggtatccggt aagcggcagg gtcggaacag gagagcgcac
     4621 gagggagctt ccagggggaa acgcctggta tctttatagt cctgtcgggt ttcgccacct
     4681 ctgacttgag cgtcgatttt tgtgatgctc gtcagggggg cggagcctat ggaaaaacgc
     4741 cagcaacgcg gcctttttac ggttcctggc cttttgctgg ccttttgctc acatgttctt
     4801 tcctgcgtta tcccctgatt ctgtggataa ccgtattacc gccatgcatt agttattaat
     4861 agtaatcaat tacggggtca ttagttcata gcccatatat ggagttccg
//
